Addgene plasmid #203329: evoFERNY-Cas9NG
Purpose: Plasmid for bacterial purification of codon optimized evoFERNY-Cas9NG
Depositing lab: Vijay Sankaran. Depositing organization: Broad Institute. Publication: Massively parallel base editing to map variant effects in human hematopoiesis. Martin-Rufino JD, Castano N, Pang M, Grody EI, Joubran S, Caulier A, Wahlster L, Li T, Qiu X, Riera-Escandell AM, Newby GA, Al'Khafaji A, Chaudhary S, Black S, Weng C, Munson G, Liu DR, Wlodarski MW, Sims K, Oakley JH, Fasano RM, Xavier RJ, Lander ES, Klein DE, Sankaran VG. Cell. 2023 Apr 27:S0092-8674(23)00332-X. doi: 10.1016/j.cell.2023.03.035. PubMed 37137305.
Backbone
  Vector backbone: pD881-SR
  Backbone manufacturer: Atum
  Total vector size (bp): 7659
  Vector type: Bacterial Expression, CRISPR
Growth in bacteria
  Bacterial resistance: Kanamycin, 50 μg/mL
  Growth temperature: 30°C
  Growth strain: NEB Stable
  Growth instructions: BL21 Star DE3 competent cells and rhamnose induction for protein purification
  Copy number: Low Copy
Gene/Insert
  Gene/Insert name: evoFERNY-Cas9NG
  Species: Synthetic
  Tag / fusion protein: His-tag (N terminal on insert)
Resource information
  A portion of this plasmid was derived from a plasmid made by: Modified from the David Liu lab (Broad Institute)
Terms and licenses: Academic/Nonprofit Terms; Industry Terms: Not Available to Industry
How to cite: evoFERNY-Cas9NG was a gift from Vijay Sankaran (Addgene plasmid # 203329 ; http://n2t.net/addgene:203329 ; RRID:Addgene_203329)
