[The description below was written by a language model from this plasmid's Addgene catalogue record and pLannotate feature annotations shown in this document.]
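Description:
evoFERNY-Cas9NG is a 7,659 bp bacterial expression plasmid built on the Atum pD881-SR backbone and designed for producing and purifying a cytosine base editor protein in E. coli. It is propagated as a low-copy plasmid. The annotation identifies a p15A origin spanning the sequence start, along with short fragments matching an RSF origin and the pBR322 bom region. Selection is by kanamycin, through an aph(3')-Ia aminoglycoside phosphotransferase gene that is annotated as driven by a cat promoter. The marker is insulated by T7Te and tonB terminators.

The payload is a codon-optimized synthetic fusion under the rhaB promoter of the E. coli rhaBAD operon, which gives tight L-rhamnose-inducible, glucose-repressible expression. The record indicates that rhamnose induction in an expression strain is used for protein production. Downstream of the promoter, the feature table shows a deaminase segment that the annotation software matched as a fragment of mouse Apobec1. This segment presumably corresponds to the evolved FERNY deaminase named in the construct, an APOBEC-family enzyme. It is followed by a Streptococcus pyogenes Cas9 coding sequence, described by name as the NG variant, which implies relaxed NG PAM recognition. A uracil glycosylase inhibitor (UGI) from phage PBS2 comes next and blocks uracil excision so that C-to-U edits are retained. One UGI is annotated, but the gap between Cas9 and this feature leaves room for unannotated linker or additional sequence. An N-terminal His-tag, listed in the catalogue but not annotated, allows affinity purification. T7 and T3Te terminators close the expression unit. The purified protein would suit base editing by ribonucleoprotein delivery, and the associated work concerns base-editing screens in human hematopoiesis.
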