Features (pLannotate 1.2.2; 14 found; start..end, strand, type, name):
    324..379     +  rep_origin     RSF ori (fragment): Plasmids containing the RSF 1030 origin of replication can be propagated in E. coli cells that contain additional plasmids with compatible origins.
    478..499     -  misc_feature   bom (fragment): basis of mobility region from pBR322
    501..528     -  terminator     T7Te terminator: phage T7 early transcription terminator
    552..1361    -  CDS            KanR: aminoglycoside phosphotransferase; aph(3')-Ia; confers resistance to kanamycin in bacteria or G418 (Geneticin®) in eukaryotes
   1362..1452    -  promoter       cat promoter: promoter of the E. coli cat gene encoding chloramphenicol acetyltransferase
   1461..1491    -  terminator     tonB terminator: bidirectional E. coli tonB-P14 transcription terminator
   1556..1674    +  promoter       rhaB promoter: promoter of the E. coli rhaBAD operon, conferring tight induction with L-rhamnose and repression with D-glucose in the presence of RhaR and RhaS (Giacalone et al., 2006)
   1808..2290    +  CDS            Apobec1 (fragment): ABEC1_MOUSE - Experimental evidence at protein level: Swiss-Prot protein existence level 1. Catalytic component of the apolipoprotein B mRNA editing enzyme complex which is responsible for the postranscriptional editing of a CAA codon for Gln to a UAA codon for stop in the APOB mRNA. May also play a role in the epigenetic regulation of gene expression by participating in DNA demethylation. From Mus musculus (Mouse).
   2387..6487    +  CDS            cas9: CAS9_STRP1 - Also known as csn1 From Streptococcus pyogenes serotype M1.
   6797..7045    +  CDS            UGI: UNGI_BPPB2 - Experimental evidence at protein level: Swiss-Prot protein existence level 1. This protein binds specifically and reversibly to the host uracil-DNA glycosylase, preventing removal of uracil residues from PBS2 DNA by the host uracil-excision repair system. From Bacillus phage PBS2 (Bacteriophage PBS2).
   7118..7135    -  misc_feature   MCS (fragment): pBluescript multiple cloning site
   7146..7193    +  terminator     T7 terminator: transcription terminator for bacteriophage T7 RNA polymerase
   7291..7320    +  terminator     T3Te terminator: phage T3 early transcription terminator
   7350..236     +  rep_origin     p15A ori (across the origin): Plasmids containing the medium-copy-number p15A origin of replication can be propagated in E. coli cells that contain a second plasmid with the ColE1 origin.
>Addgene plasmid #203329 | evoFERNY-Cas9NG | addgene full sequence | sequence record 399083 | Addgene NGS Result
ACAGTCCAGCTTGGAGCGAACTGCCTACCCGGAACTGAGTGTCAGGCGTGGAATGAGACAAACGCGGCCA
TAACAGCGGAATGACACCGGTAAACCGAAAGGCAGGAACAGGAGAGCGCACGAGGGAGCCGCCAGGGGGA
AACGCCTGGTATCTTTATAGTCCTGTCGGGTTTCGCCACCACTGATTTGAGCGTCAGATTTCGTGATGCT
TGTCAGGGGGGCGGAGCCTATGGAAAAACGGCTTTGCCGCGGCCCTCTCACTTCCCTGTTAAGTATCTTC
CTGGCATCTTCCAGGAAATCTCCGCCCCGTTCGTAAGCCATTTCCGCTCGCCGCAGTCGAACGACCGAGC
GTAGCGAGTCAGTGAGCGAGGAAGCGGAATATATCCTGTATCACATATTCTGCTGACGCACCGGTGCAGC
CTTTTTTCTCCTGCCACATGAAGCACTTCACTGACACCCTCATCAGTGCCAACATAGTAAGCCAGTATAC
ACTCCGCTAGCGCAGAAAGGCCCACCCGAAGGTGAGCCAGGTGATTACATTTGGGCCCTCATTAGAAAAA
CTCATCGAGCATCAAATGAAATTGCAATTTATTCATATCAGGATTATCAATACCATATTTTTGAAAAAGC
CGTTTCTGTAATGAAGGAGAAAACTCACCGAGGCAGTTCCATAGGATGGCAAGATCCTGGTATCGGTCTG
CGATTCCGACTCGTCCAACATCAATACAACCTATTAATTTCCCCTCGTCAAAAATAAGGTTATCAAGTGA
GAAATCACCATGAGTGACGACTGAATCCGGTGAGAATGGCAAAAGTTTATGCATTTCTTTCCAGACTTGT
TCAACAGGCCAGCCATTACGCTCGTCATCAAAATCACTCGCATCAACCAAACCGTTATTCATTCGTGATT
GCGCCTGAGCGAGGCGAAATACGCGATCGCTGTTAAAAGGACAATTACAAACAGGAATCGAGTGCAACCG
GCGCAGGAACACTGCCAGCGCATCAACAATATTTTCACCTGAATCAGGATATTCTTCTAATACCTGGAAC
GCTGTTTTTCCGGGGATCGCAGTGGTGAGTAACCATGCATCATCAGGAGTACGGATAAAATGCTTGATGG
TCGGAAGTGGCATAAATTCCGTCAGCCAGTTTAGTCTGACCATCTCATCTGTAACATCATTGGCAACGCT
ACCTTTGCCATGTTTCAGAAACAACTCTGGCGCATCGGGCTTCCCATACAAGCGATAGATTGTCGCACCT
GATTGCCCGACATTATCGCGAGCCCATTTATACCCATATAAATCAGCATCCATGTTGGAATTTAATCGCG
GCCTCGACGTTTCCCGTTGAATATGGCTCATAGCTCCTGAAAATCTCGATAACTCAAAAAATACGCCCGG
TAGTGATCTTATTTCATTATGGTGAAAGTTGGAACCTCTTACGTGCCGATCAAGAAGACGGTCAAAAGCC
TCCGGTCGGAGGCTTTTGACTTTCTGCTATGGAGGTCAGGTATGATTTAAATGGTCAGTATTGAGCGATA
TCTAGAGAATTCGTCCACCACAATTCAGCAAATTGTGAACATCATCACGTTCATCTTTCCCTGGTTGCCA
ATGGCCCATTTTCCTGTCAGTAACGAGAAGGTCGCGAATTCAGGCGCTTTTTAGACTGGTCGTAATGAAA
TTCTTTTTAAGAAGGAGATATACATATGCACCATCACCATCATCATCATCACAAACGTACCGCAGATGGT
AGCGAATTTGAAAGCCCGAAAAAAAAGCGTAAAGTTGGTTCAGGCGGCTCGGGTAGCTTTGAACGCAATT
ACGACCCGCGTGAGCTGCGTAAAGAAACCTACCTGTTGTATGAGATTAAATGGGGTAAGAGCGGTAAGCT
GTGGCGTCATTGGTGCCAGAACAACAGAACCCAACACGCAGAGGTGTATTTTCTGGAAAACATTTTCAAC
GCCCGTCGCTTCAATCCGAGCACGCACTGTAGCATCACCTGGTATCTGAGCTGGAGCCCGTGCGCGGAAT
GTTCTCAGAAAATTGTTGACTTCCTGAAAGAGCATCCGAACGTTAATCTGGAGATTTACGTCGCCCGCTT
ATACTACCCGGAGAACGAACGCAATCGTCAGGGTCTGCGCGACCTGGTGAATAGCGGCGTTACGATTCGC
ATTATGGATCTGCCGGATTATAATTACTGCTGGAAAACGTTTGTTAGCGACCAAGGTGGTGACGAAGATT
ACTGGCCGGGTCACTTCGCACCTTGGATCAAACAGTACTCCCTGAAGCTGTCTGGCGGTTCGTCTGGTGG
TAGCAGCGGCAGCGAAACGCCGGGTACCAGCGAGAGCGCAACCCCGGAAAGCTCCGGTGGCAGCTCTGGC
GGCTCTGACAAAAAGTATTCGATTGGCCTGGCGATCGGCACGAACAGCGTCGGTTGGGCTGTTATTACCG
ACGAGTATAAAGTGCCGAGCAAGAAGTTTAAAGTCTTGGGTAACACCGATCGCCATAGCATCAAAAAGAA
TCTGATTGGTGCCCTGCTGTTTGATAGCGGCGAAACGGCAGAAGCGACCCGTCTGAAACGTACCGCACGT
CGTCGCTACACTCGTCGTAAAAACCGCATTTGCTATTTGCAAGAGATCTTCAGCAATGAAATGGCCAAAG
TTGACGACAGCTTCTTTCACCGTCTGGAGGAGAGCTTTCTGGTTGAAGAGGATAAGAAACACGAGCGTCA
CCCGATCTTTGGTAATATCGTTGACGAGGTCGCGTATCACGAGAAGTACCCGACGATCTACCACTTGCGT
AAGAAACTGGTGGACAGCACCGATAAAGCCGATCTGCGTCTGATTTACTTGGCGTTGGCGCACATGATCA
AGTTCCGCGGTCATTTCCTGATCGAGGGTGACCTGAACCCAGATAATTCCGACGTCGACAAGCTGTTCAT
CCAGCTGGTTCAGACCTACAACCAATTGTTTGAAGAAAACCCGATTAATGCATCTGGTGTCGACGCGAAG
GCGATTCTGAGCGCGCGTCTGAGCAAGTCTCGTCGTCTGGAGAATCTGATCGCGCAATTGCCGGGTGAGA
AGAAAAATGGTTTGTTTGGCAACTTGATCGCGCTGAGCCTGGGTCTGACCCCGAACTTTAAGAGCAATTT
CGACCTGGCAGAAGATGCGAAACTGCAGCTGAGCAAAGACACCTATGATGACGACCTGGATAATCTCCTG
GCACAAATTGGTGACCAGTATGCGGACCTGTTCCTGGCTGCGAAAAATCTGTCGGACGCCATTCTGCTGT
CGGACATTCTGCGCGTTAACACTGAGATCACGAAAGCACCGCTGTCTGCGAGCATGATTAAACGTTATGA
CGAGCACCATCAAGACCTGACCCTGCTGAAGGCCCTGGTCCGTCAGCAACTGCCGGAGAAGTATAAAGAA
ATTTTTTTCGATCAGAGCAAGAACGGTTACGCAGGCTATATCGATGGCGGTGCGAGCCAAGAAGAGTTTT
ACAAATTCATTAAACCGATTTTGGAGAAGATGGACGGTACCGAGGAGTTGCTGGTGAAACTGAATCGCGA
AGATCTGCTGCGCAAACAACGTACGTTCGATAACGGTAGCATCCCACACCAGATTCACCTGGGTGAGCTG
CACGCGATTCTGCGTCGTCAGGAAGATTTCTACCCATTCCTGAAAGATAATCGTGAAAAGATTGAGAAAA
TCTTGACGTTCCGCATTCCGTACTACGTCGGTCCGCTGGCACGTGGCAACAGCCGTTTCGCTTGGATGAC
GCGCAAGAGCGAGGAAACTATCACGCCGTGGAACTTTGAGGAAGTCGTCGACAAAGGTGCGAGCGCGCAA
AGCTTTATTGAGCGCATGACCAACTTTGACAAGAATCTGCCGAACGAGAAAGTCTTGCCAAAGCACAGCC
TGCTGTACGAGTATTTCACGGTGTACAATGAACTGACCAAAGTTAAGTATGTCACCGAGGGTATGCGTAA
ACCAGCGTTCCTGTCCGGTGAACAGAAGAAAGCAATTGTGGATCTGTTGTTTAAGACGAACCGTAAAGTC
ACGGTGAAGCAGTTGAAAGAGGATTACTTCAAAAAGATCGAATGCTTTGACAGCGTGGAAATTAGCGGTG
TTGAGGACCGTTTCAACGCCAGCTTGGGCACCTACCATGATCTGCTGAAAATCATTAAGGACAAGGACTT
CCTGGATAACGAAGAAAACGAGGATATTCTGGAGGATATTGTCCTGACGCTGACCCTCTTCGAAGATCGC
GAAATGATTGAAGAGAGACTGAAAACTTACGCCCACTTGTTTGACGATAAAGTCATGAAACAACTGAAGC
GCCGTCGTTACACCGGTTGGGGTCGTCTGAGCCGTAAGCTGATCAACGGTATCCGTGATAAGCAATCTGG
CAAAACGATCCTGGACTTTCTGAAAAGCGATGGTTTCGCGAACCGCAACTTCATGCAGCTTATTCACGAC
GATTCTCTGACCTTTAAGGAGGACATCCAAAAAGCCCAGGTTAGCGGTCAGGGCGATTCCCTGCATGAGC
ATATTGCTAACTTAGCGGGTAGCCCGGCAATCAAAAAGGGCATTCTGCAAACCGTTAAGGTTGTGGACGA
GTTGGTTAAGGTCATGGGCCGTCATAAGCCGGAGAATATCGTTATTGAGATGGCGCGCGAGAATCAGACC
ACGCAGAAAGGCCAAAAGAATAGCCGTGAACGTATGAAACGTATTGAAGAGGGTATCAAAGAGCTGGGCA
GCCAAATCTTGAAGGAACATCCGGTGGAGAACACGCAGCTGCAGAATGAAAAGCTGTACCTGTACTATCT
GCAAAACGGTCGTGATATGTACGTTGACCAAGAGCTGGACATCAACCGCCTGAGCGATTATGATGTTGAT
CACATTGTGCCGCAATCTTTTCTGAAGGACGACAGCATCGACAACAAAGTTTTGACCCGTAGCGACAAGA
ATCGCGGTAAAAGCGATAATGTTCCGAGCGAAGAGGTCGTTAAGAAGATGAAAAACTATTGGCGTCAGTT
GCTGAATGCAAAACTGATTACCCAACGCAAATTCGACAATTTGACTAAAGCGGAGCGTGGTGGTCTGAGC
GAGCTGGACAAGGCGGGTTTCATTAAGCGTCAACTGGTTGAAACTCGTCAGATCACGAAGCACGTGGCGC
AGATTCTGGACAGCCGCATGAATACTAAGTACGATGAAAATGATAAACTCATTCGTGAGGTCAAGGTCAT
TACCCTGAAGTCTAAGCTCGTCAGCGATTTTCGTAAAGACTTCCAGTTCTATAAGGTGCGCGAAATCAAC
AATTACCACCACGCCCATGATGCATATCTGAACGCCGTGGTGGGTACGGCTCTGATCAAGAAATATCCGA
AACTGGAGTCCGAGTTTGTCTATGGTGACTACAAAGTGTATGACGTCCGCAAAATGATCGCCAAATCGGA
ACAAGAGATTGGCAAGGCAACCGCGAAGTACTTTTTCTATTCCAACATTATGAACTTTTTCAAGACCGAG
ATCACCCTGGCAAACGGTGAGATCCGTAAACGTCCGCTGATCGAAACTAACGGTGAAACCGGTGAAATCG
TGTGGGACAAAGGTCGTGACTTTGCAACCGTGCGTAAAGTGCTGTCGATGCCACAGGTCAACATCGTTAA
GAAAACCGAAGTTCAAACTGGTGGCTTTAGCAAGGAGAGCATTCGTCCTAAGCGCAACAGCGACAAGCTG
ATTGCACGTAAGAAGGACTGGGACCCGAAGAAGTACGGCGGCTTTGTGTCCCCGACGGTTGCGTATAGCG
TTCTCGTTGTGGCGAAAGTCGAGAAAGGCAAGAGCAAAAAGCTGAAAAGCGTTAAAGAATTGCTGGGTAT
CACGATTATGGAGCGTAGCAGCTTCGAAAAGAATCCTATTGATTTCTTGGAAGCAAAAGGTTACAAGGAG
GTGAAGAAAGACTTGATCATCAAACTGCCGAAGTATTCCCTGTTCGAGCTGGAAAACGGCCGCAAACGTA
TGCTGGCCAGCGCTCGCTTTCTGCAAAAGGGCAACGAACTGGCTCTGCCGAGCAAATATGTGAATTTCCT
GTACCTGGCCAGCCACTACGAGAAACTGAAGGGCTCCCCGGAAGATAACGAGCAGAAGCAGCTGTTCGTT
GAGCAGCACAAGCATTACCTGGACGAGATTATCGAGCAGATCAGCGAGTTTAGCAAACGCGTGATTCTGG
CGGATGCGAATTTGGATAAAGTTCTGTCGGCCTATAATAAACACCGCGACAAACCGATTCGCGAGCAGGC
GGAGAACATTATCCACTTGTTCACCCTGACCAATCTGGGTGCTCCGCGTGCTTTCAAATACTTTGATACC
ACGATTGATCGCAAAGTGTATCGTTCCACCAAAGAGGTACTGGACGCGACCCTGATCCACCAGAGCATCA
CCGGCTTGTACGAAACGCGCATCGATCTGTCTCAACTGGGCGGTGACAGCGGTGGTTCGGGTGGTAGCGG
TGGCAGCACCAACCTGAGCGACATTATTGAAAAAGAAACCGGCAAACAACTGGTCATCCAAGAAAGCATT
CTGATGTTGCCGGAGGAAGTTGAAGAGGTGATTGGCAATAAACCGGAGAGCGATATCCTGGTGCATACCG
CGTACGACGAAAGCACTGATGAGAATGTGATGTTGCTGACCTCCGATGCACCGGAGTACAAACCGTGGGC
GTTGGTGATCCAAGATAGCAATGGTGAAAACAAGATTAAGATGCTGTCCGGTGGTTCCGGTGGCTCTGGT
GGTTCCACCAACTTGTCCGACATCATTGAGAAAGAAACCGGTAAGCAGCTGGTTATTCAAGAATCTATTC
TGATGCTGCCGGAAGAGGTTGAAGAAGTCATCGGCAATAAGCCTGAGAGCGACATTTTGGTTCATACCGC
TTACGATGAGAGCACGGATGAAAATGTAATGCTGCTGACGAGCGACGCTCCGGAGTACAAGCCGTGGGCA
CTGGTGATTCAAGATAGCAACGGCGAGAATAAGATCAAAATGCTGAGCGGTGGTAGCAAACGCACAGCCG
ATGGATCAGAATTTGAATCTCCGAAAAAGAAACGCAAGGTGTAAGGTTAGAGCGGCCGCCACCGCTGAGC
AATAACTAGCATAACCCCTTGGGGCCTCTAAACGGGTCTTGAGGGGTTTTTTGCTGAAAGGAGGAACTAT
ATCCGGGTAACGAATTCAAGCTTGATATCATTCAGGACGAGCCTCAGACTCCAGCGTAACTGGACTGCAA
TCAACTCACTGGCTCACCTTCACGGGTGGGCCTTTCTTCGGTAGAAGTCTTCTTAATAAGATGATCTTCT
TGAGATCGTTTTGGTCTGCGCGTAATCTCTTGCTCTGAAAACGAAAAAACCGCCTTGCAGGGCGGTTTTT
CGAAGGTTCTCTGAGCTACCAACTCTTTGAACCGAGGTAACTGGCTTGGAGGAGCGCAGTCACCAAAACT
TGTCCTTTCAGTTTAGCCTTAACCGGCGCATGACTTCAAGACTAACTCCTCTAAATCAATTACCAGTGGC
TGCTGCCAGTGGTGCTTTTGCATGTCTTTCCGGGTTGGACTCAAGACGATAGTTACCGGATAAGGCGCAG
CGGTCGGACTGAACGGGGGGTTCGTGCAT
